>Addgene plasmid #92346 | pEGFP-Alu-Lin28 | addgene full sequence | sequence record 181449 | Addgene NGS Result
CGTTACATAACTTACGGTAAATGGCCCGCCTGGCTGACCGCCCAACGACCCCCGCCCATTGACGTCAATA
ATGACGTATGTTCCCATAGTAACGCCAATAGGGACTTTCCATTGACGTCAATGGGTGGAGTATTTACGGT
AAACTGCCCACTTGGCAGTACATCAAGTGTATCATATGCCAAGTACGCCCCCTATTGACGTCAATGACGG
TAAATGGCCCGCCTGGCATTATGCCCAGTACATGACCTTATGGGACTTTCCTACTTGGCAGTACATCTAC
GTATTAGTCATCGCTATTACCATGGTGATGCGGTTTTGGCAGTACATCAATGGGCGTGGATAGCGGTTTG
ACTCACGGGGATTTCCAAGTCTCCACCCCATTGACGTCAATGGGAGTTTGTTTTGGCACCAAAATCAACG
GGACTTTCCAAAATGTCGTAACAACTCCGCCCCATTGACGCAAATGGGCGGTAGGCGTGTACGGTGGGAG
GTCTATATAAGCAGAGCTGGTTTAGTGAACCGTCAGATCCGCTAGCGCTACCGGTCGCCACCATGGTGAG
CAAGGGCGAGGAGCTGTTCACCGGGGTGGTGCCCATCCTGGTCGAGCTGGACGGCGACGTAAACGGCCAC
AAGTTCAGCGTGTCCGGCGAGGGCGAGGGCGATGCCACCTACGGCAAGCTGACCCTGAAGTTCATCTGCA
CCACCGGCAAGCTGCCCGTGCCCTGGCCCACCCTCGTGACCACCCTGACCTACGGCGTGCAGTGCTTCAG
CCGCTACCCCGACCACATGAAGCAGCACGACTTCTTCAAGTCCGCCATGCCCGAAGGCTACGTCCAGGAG
CGCACCATCTTCTTCAAGGACGACGGCAACTACAAGACCCGCGCCGAGGTGAAGTTCGAGGGCGACACCC
TGGTGAACCGCATCGAGCTGAAGGGCATCGACTTCAAGGAGGACGGCAACATCCTGGGGCACAAGCTGGA
GTACAACTACAACAGCCACAACGTCTATATCATGGCCGACAAGCAGAAGAACGGCATCAAGGTGAACTTC
AAGATCCGCCACAACATCGAGGACGGCAGCGTGCAGCTCGCCGACCACTACCAGCAGAACACCCCCATCG
GCGACGGCCCCGTGCTGCTGCCCGACAACCACTACCTGAGCACCCAGTCCGCCCTGAGCAAAGACCCCAA
CGAGAAGCGCGATCACATGGTCCTGCTGGAGTTCGTGACCGCCGCCGGGATCACTCTCGGCATGGACGAG
CTGTACAAGTCCGGACTCAGATCTTGATAACTTGGTGTATTCATGCCAAACACTTAAGACACTGCTGTAG
CCCAGGCGCGGTGGCTCACACCTGTAATCCCAGCACTTTGGAAGGCTGAGGCGGGCGGATCACAAGGTCA
CGAGTTCAAAACTATCCTGGCCAACACAGTGAAACCCCGTCTCTACTAAAATACAAAAAAATTAGCCGGG
TGTGGTGGTGCATGCCTTTAGTCCTAGCTATTCAGGAGGCTGAGGCAGGGGAATCGCTTGAACCCGAGAG
GCAGAGGTTGCAGTGAGCTGAGATCGCACCACTGCACTCCAGCCTGGTTACAGAGCAAGACTCTGTCTCA
AACAAAACAAAACAAAACAAAAACACACTACTGTATTTTGGATGGATCAAACCTCCTTAAAGCTTCGAAT
TCTGCAGTCGACGGTACCGCTAGCACCGACCAGAATCATGCAAGTGCGTAAGATAGTCGCAGGCCGGGGG
ATCCACCGGATCTAGATAACTGATCATAATCAGCCATACCACATTTGTAGAGGTTTTACTTGCTTTAAAA
AACCTCCCACACCTCCCCCTGAACCTGAAACATAAAATGAATGCAATTGTTGTTGTTAACTTGTTTATTG
CAGCTTATAATGGTTACAAATAAAGCAATAGCATCACAAATTTCACAAATAAAGCATTTTTTTCACTGCA
TTCTAGTTGTGGTTTGTCCAAACTCATCAATGTATCTTAACGCGTAAATTGTAAGCGTTAATATTTTGTT
AAAATTCGCGTTAAATTTTTGTTAAATCAGCTCATTTTTTAACCAATAGGCCGAAATCGGCAAAATCCCT
TATAAATCAAAAGAATAGACCGAGATAGGGT
[37 nt withheld, positions 2132-2168]
AAAGAACGTGGACTCCAACGTCAAAGG
[49 nt withheld, positions 2196-2244]
T
[91 nt withheld, positions 2246-2336]
G
[124 nt withheld, positions 2338-2461]
CAGGTGGCACTTTTCGGGGAAATGTGCGCGGAACCCCTATTTGTTTATTTTTCTAAATACATTCAAATAT
GTATCCGCTCATGAGACAATAACCCTGATAAATGCTTCAATAATATTGAAAAAGGAAGAGTCCTGAGGCG
GAAAGAACCAGCTGTGGAATGTGTGTCAGTTAGGGTGTGGAAAGTCCCCAGGCTCCCCAGCAGGCAGAAG
TATGCAAAGCATGCATCTCAATTAGTCAGCAACCAGGTGTGGAAAGTCCCCAGGCTCCCCAGCAGGCAGA
AGTATGCAAAGCATGCATCTCAATTAGTCAGCAACCATAGTCCCGCCCCTAACTCCGCCCATCCCGCCCC
TAACTCCGCCCAGTTCCGCCCATTCTCCGCCCCATGGCTGACTAATTTTTTTTATTTATGCAGAGGCCGA
GGCCGCCTCGGCCTCTGAGCTATTCCAGAAGTAGTGAGGAGGCTTTTTTGGAGGCCTAGGCTTTTGCAAA
GATCGATCAAGAGACAGGATGAGGATCGTTTCGCATGATTGAACAAGATGGATTGCACGCAGGTTCTCCG
GCCGCTTGGGTGGAGAGGCTATTCGGCTATGACTGGGCACAACAGACAATCGGCTGCTCTGATGCCGCCG
TGTTCCGGCTGTCAGCGCAGGGGCGCCCGGTTCTTTTTGTCAAGACCGACCTGTCCGGTGCCCTGAATGA
ACTGCAAGACGAGGCAGCGCGGCTATCGTGGCTGGCCACGACGGGCGTTCCTTGCGCAGCTGTGCTCGAC
GTTGTCACTGAAGCGGGAAGGGACTGGCTGCTATTGGGCGAAGTGCCGGGGCAGGATCTCCTGTCATCTC
ACCTTGCTCCTGCCGAGAAAGTATCCATCATGGCTGATGCAATGCGGCGGCTGCATACGCTTGATCCGGC
TACCTGCCCATTCGACCACCAAGCGAAACATCGCATCGAGCGAGCACGTACTCGGATGGAAGCCGGTCTT
GTCGATCAGGATGATCTGGACGAAGAGCATCAGGGGCTCGCGCCAGCCGAACTGTTCGCCAGGCTCAAGG
CGAGCATGCCCGACGGCGAGGATCTCGTCGTGACCCATGGCGATGCCTGCTTGCCGAATATCATGGTGGA
AAATGGCCGCTTTTCTGGATTCATCGACTGTGGCCGGCTGGGTGTGGCGGACCGCTATCAGGACATAGCG
TTGGCTACCCGTGATATTGCTGAAGAGCTTGGCGGCGAATGGGCTGACCGCTTCCTCGTGCTTTACGGTA
TCGCCGCTCCCGATTCGCAGCGCATCGCCTTCTATCGCCTTCTTGACGAGTTCTTCTGAGCGGGACTCTG
GGGTTCGAAATGACCGACCAAGCGACGCCCAACCTGCCATCACGAGATTTCGATTCCACCGCCGCCTTCT
ATGAAAGGTTGGGCTTCGGAATCGTTTTCCGGGACGCCGGCTGGATGATCCTCCAGCGCGGGGATCTCAT
GCTGGAGTTCTTCGCCCACCCTAGGGGGAGGCTAACTGAAACACGGAAGGAGACAATACCGGAAGGAACC
CGCGCTATGACGGCAATAAAAAGACAGAATAAAACGCACGGTGTTGGGTCGTTTGTTCATAAACGCGGGG
TTCGGTCCCAGGGCTGGCACTCTGTCGATACCCCACCGAGACCCCATTGGGGCCAATACGCCCGCGTTTC
TTCCTTTTCCCCACCCCACCCCCCAAGTTCGGGTGAAGGCCCAGGGCTCGCAGCCAACGTCGGGGCGGCA
GGCCCTGCCATAGCCTCAGGTTACTCATATATACTTTAGATTGATTTAAAACTTCATTTTTAATTTAAAA
GGATCTAGGTGAAGATCCTTTTTGATAATCTCATGACCAAAATCCCTTAACGTGAGTTTTCGTTCCACTG
AGCGTCAGACCCCGTAGAAAAGATCAAAGGATCTTCTTGAGATCCTTTTTTTCTGCGCGTAATCTGCTGC
TTGCAAACAAAAAAACCACCGCTACCAGCGGTGGTTTGTTTGCCGGATCAAGAGCTACCAACTCTTTTTC
CGAAGGTAACTGGCTTCAGCAGAGCGCAGATACCAAATACTGTTCTTCTAGTGTAGCCGTAGTTAGGCCA
CCACTTCAAGAACTCTGTAGCACCGCCTACATACCTCGCTCTGCTAATCCTGTTACCAGTGGCTGCTGCC
AGTGGCGATAAGTCGTGTCTTACCGGGTTGGACTCAAGACGATAGTTACCGGATAAGGCGCAGCGGTCGG
GCTGAACGGGGGGTTCGTGCACACAGCCCAGCTTGGAGCGAACGACCTACACCGAACTGAGATACCTACA
GCGTGAGCTATGAGAAAGCGCCACGCTTCCCGAAGGGAGAAAGGCGGACAGGTATCCGGTAAGCGGCAGG
GTCGGAACAGGAGAGCGCACGAGGGAGCTTCCAGGGGGAAACGCCTGGTATCTTTATAGTCCTGTCGGGT
TTCGCCACCTCTGACTTGAGCGTCGATTTTTGTGATGCTCGTCAGGGGGGCGGAGCCTATGGAAAAACGC
CAGCAACGCGGCCTTTTTACGGTTCCTGGCCTTTTGCTGGCCTTTTGCTCACATGTTCTTTCCTGCGTTA
TCCCCTGATTCTGTGGATAACCGTATTACCGCCATGCATTAGTTATTAATAGTAATCAATTACGGGGTCA
TTAGTTCATAGCCCATATATGGAGTTCCG
Features (pLannotate 1.2.2; 17 found; start..end, strand, type, name):
      1..304     +  enhancer       CMV enhancer: human cytomegalovirus immediate early enhancer
    305..508     +  promoter       CMV promoter: human cytomegalovirus (CMV) immediate early promoter
    553..1269    +  CDS            EGFP: EGFP is a basic (constitutively fluorescent) green fluorescent protein published in 1996, derived from Aequorea victoria. It is reported to be a rapidly-maturing weak dimer with moderate acid sensitivity.
   1317..1574    -  CDS            GVQW1 (fragment): GVQW1_HUMAN - Also known as TIGD1L2. Experimental evidence at transcript level: Swiss-Prot protein existence level 2. From Homo sapiens (Human).
   1610..1631    +  misc_feature   pause site (fragment): RNA polymerase II transcriptional pause signal from the human α2 globin gene
   1670..1700    +  misc_feature   MCS (fragment): multiple cloning site
   1771..1855    +  CDS            large T antigen (fragment): large T antigen from SV40 (simian virus 40)
   1878..1999    +  polyA_signal   SV40 poly(A) signal: SV40 polyadenylation signal
   2033..2461    -  rep_origin     f1 ori (sequence partly withheld): f1 bacteriophage origin of replication; arrow indicates direction of (+) strand synthesis
   2488..2592    +  promoter       AmpR promoter: bla
   2594..2951    +  promoter       SV40 promoter: SV40 enhancer and early promoter
   2986..3780    +  CDS            NeoR/KanR: aminoglycoside phosphotransferase from Tn5; aph(3')-II (or nptII); confers resistance to neomycin, kanamycin, and G418 (Geneticin®)
   3801..3953    +  CDS            ble (fragment): BLE_KLEPN - Experimental evidence at protein level: Swiss-Prot protein existence level 1. Binding protein with a strong affinity to the bleomycin family of antibiotics. Binds to CL990; an antimitotic-antibiotic compound. From Klebsiella pneumoniae.
   4012..4059    +  polyA_signal   HSV TK poly(A) signal: herpes simplex virus thymidine kinase polyadenylation signal (Cole and Stacy, 1985)
   4150..4166    -  polyA_signal   bGH poly(A) signal (fragment): bovine growth hormone polyadenylation signal
   4388..4976    +  rep_origin     ori: high-copy-number ColE1/pMB1/pBR322/pUC origin of replication
   5091..5150    +  enhancer       CMV enhancer (fragment): human cytomegalovirus immediate early enhancer
