[The description below was written by a language model from this plasmid's Addgene catalogue record and pLannotate feature annotations shown in this document.]
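Description:
pEGFP-Alu-Lin28 is a mammalian expression plasmid of 5,150 nt built on the pEGFP-C1 backbone. It expresses EGFP from an mRNA whose 3' untranslated region carries an Alu-containing segment from the human LIN28A gene. The CMV immediate-early enhancer and promoter drive the EGFP coding sequence. The insert lies directly downstream of EGFP, in the region of the former multiple cloning site and ahead of the SV40 polyadenylation signal. The restriction sites used for cloning are not recorded.

The automated annotation does not label the insert as Alu or LIN28. Instead it marks a reverse-strand "GVQW1 fragment" in the interval after EGFP, which probably reflects similarity to Alu-derived sequence and not a real coding region. Similarly, the short "pause site", "large T antigen", "ble" and "bGH poly(A)" fragments are best read as similarity matches or backbone remnants, not functional parts.

The plasmid is maintained at high copy in E. coli through a ColE1/pUC-type origin and also carries an f1 origin for single-stranded DNA production. A single NeoR/KanR gene (Tn5 aminoglycoside phosphotransferase) provides selection in both hosts. A bacterial promoter drives it for kanamycin resistance. The SV40 early promoter, paired with the HSV TK polyadenylation signal, allows G418 selection of transfected mammalian cells.

The associated study concerns Alu element-mediated gene silencing. The construct serves as a fluorescent reporter for testing how Alu sequences placed in a 3'UTR affect the expression of the linked transcript. The number and orientation of the Alu elements in the insert are not stated in the record.
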