Addgene plasmid #92346: pEGFP-Alu-Lin28
Purpose: Plasmid for expression of GFP gene with a Lin28 gene derived Alu element containing 3'UTR.
Depositing lab: Gordon Carmichael & Ling-Ling Chen. Depositing organization: University of Connecticut Health Center. Publication: Alu element-mediated gene silencing. Chen LL, DeCerbo JN, Carmichael GG. EMBO J. 2008 Jun 18;27(12):1694-705. doi: 10.1038/emboj.2008.94. Epub 2008 May 22. PubMed 18497743.
Backbone
  Vector backbone: pEGFP-c1
  Vector type: Mammalian Expression
Growth in bacteria
  Bacterial resistance: Kanamycin, 50 μg/mL
  Growth temperature: 37°C
  Growth strain: DH5alpha
  Copy number: High Copy
Gene/Insert
  Gene/Insert name: Lin28 gene derived Alu element containing 3'UTR
  Species: H. sapiens (human)
  Entrez Gene: LIN28A (a.k.a. CSDD1, LIN-28, LIN28, ZCCHC1, lin-28A)
  Promoter: CMV
  Cloning method: Restriction Enzyme; 5′ cloning site unknown (unknown if destroyed); 3′ cloning site unknown (unknown if destroyed)
  Sequencing primers: 5′ EGFP-C
Terms and licenses: Academic/Nonprofit Terms; Industry Terms: Not Available to Industry
How to cite: pEGFP-Alu-Lin28 was a gift from Gordon Carmichael & Ling-Ling Chen (Addgene plasmid # 92346 ; http://n2t.net/addgene:92346 ; RRID:Addgene_92346)
